>Addgene plasmid #17971 | pME1mL1 | depositor full sequence | sequence record 8764 | Author sequence
ACTAGTTGATTAGCTAAGCAGAAGGCCATCCTGACGGATGGCCTTTTTGCGTTTAATACTGTTTAAACTC
TAGAAATATTGGATCGTCGGCACCGTCACGGCCGTGGGAGGCGGCACGATCCGCGACGTGATGATCGGCC
GCATCCCCACGGTGCTGCGCAGTGAGCTCTACGCCATCCCGGCGTTGATCTGTGCGTTCGCACGCACAGG
CCCGGTGTGAGAAGGGTCTCTGACGAGCGGGAGAACTCCCTATCAGTGATAGAGTTTGTCCTCCCTATCA
GTGATAGATAGGCTCTGGGAGTACCCGTGTGTACGACCAGCACGGCATACATCATTTCGACGCCGAGAGA
TTCGCCGCCCGAAATGAGCACGATCCGCATGCGAAGGAGATATACATATGGAGATCGATCCCGTCGTTTT
ACAACGTCGTGACTGGGAAAACCCTGGCGTTACCCAACTTAATCGCCTTGCAGCACATCCCCCTTTCGCC
AGCTGGCGTAATAGCGAAGAGGCCCGCACCGATCGCCCTTCCCAACAGTTGCGCAGCCTGAATGGCGAAT
GGCGCTTTGCCTGGTTTCCGGCACCAGAAGCGGTGCCGGAAAGCTGGCTGGAGTGCGATCTTCCTGAGGC
CGATACTGTCGTCGTCCCCTCAAACTGGCAGATGCACGGTTACGATGCGCCCATCTACACCAACGTAACC
TATCCCATTACGGTCAATCCGCCGTTTGTTCCCACGGAGAATCCGACGGGTTGTTACTCGCTCACATTTA
ATGTTGATGAAAGCTGGCTACAGGAAGGCCAGACGCGAATTATTTTTGATGGCGTTAACTCGGCGTTTCA
TCTGTGGTGCAACGGGCGCTGGGTCGGTTACGGCCAGGACAGTCGTTTGCCGTCTGAATTTGACCTGAGC
GCATTTTTACGCGCCGGAGAAAACCGCCTCGCGGTGATGGTGCTGCGTTGGAGTGACGGCAGTTATCTGG
AAGATCAGGATATGTGGCGGATGAGCGGCATTTTCCGTGACGTCTCGTTGCTGCATAAACCGACTACACA
AATCAGCGATTTCCATGTTGCCACTCGCTTTAATGATGATTTCAGCCGCGCTGTACTGGAGGCTGAAGTT
CAGATGTGCGGCGAGTTGCGTGACTACCTACGGGTAACAGTTTCTTTATGGCAGGGTGAAACGCAGGTCG
CCAGCGGCACCGCGCCTTTCGGCGGTGAAATTATCGATGAGCGTGGTGGTTATGCCGATCGCGTCACACT
ACGTCTGAACGTCGAAAACCCGAAACTGTGGAGCGCCGAAATCCCGAATCTCTATCGTGCGGTGGTTGAA
CTGCACACCGCCGACGGCACGCTGATTGAAGCAGAAGCCTGCGATGTCGGTTTCCGCGAGGTGCGGATTG
AAAATGGTCTGCTGCTGCTGAACGGCAAGCCGTTGCTGATTCGAGGCGTTAACCGTCACGAGCATCATCC
TCTGCATGGTCAGGTCATGGATGAGCAGACGATGGTGCAGGATATCCTGCTGATGAAGCAGAACAACTTT
AACGCCGTGCGCTGTTCGCATTATCCGAACCATCCGCTGTGGTACACGCTGTGCGACCGCTACGGCCTGT
ATGTGGTGGATGAAGCCAATATTGAAACCCACGGCATGGTGCCAATGAATCGTCTGACCGATGATCCGCG
CTGGCTACCGGCGATGAGCGAACGCGTAACGCGAATGGTGCAGCGCGATCGTAATCACCCGAGTGTGATC
ATCTGGTCGCTGGGGAATGAATCAGGCCACGGCGCTAATCACGACGCGCTGTATCGCTGGATCAAATCTG
TCGATCCTTCCCGCCCGGTGCAGTATGAAGGCGGCGGAGCCGACACCACGGCCACCGATATTATTTGCCC
GATGTACGCGCGCGTGGATGAAGACCAGCCCTTCCCGGCTGTGCCGAAATGGTCCATCAAAAAATGGCTT
TCGCTACCTGGAGAGACGCGCCCGCTGATCCTTTGCGAATACGCCCACGCGATGGGTAACAGTCTTGGCG
GTTTCGCTAAATACTGGCAGGCGTTTCGTCAGTATCCCCGTTTACAGGGCGGCTTCGTCTGGGACTGGGT
GGATCAGTCGCTGATTAAATATGATGAAAACGGCAACCCGTGGTCGGCTTACGGCGGTGATTTTGGCGAT
ACGCCGAACGATCGCCAGTTCTGTATGAACGGTCTGGTCTTTGCCGACCGCACGCCGCATCCAGCGCTGA
CGGAAGCAAAACACCAGCAGCAGTTTTTCCAGTTCCGTTTATCCGGGCAAACCATCGAAGTGACCAGCGA
ATACCTGTTCCGTCATAGCGATAACGAGCTCCTGCACTGGATGGTGGCGCTGGATGGTAAGCCGCTGGCA
AGCGGTGAAGTGCCTCTGGATGTCGCTCCACAAGGTAAACAGTTGATTGAACTGCCTGAACTACCGCAGC
CGGAGAGCGCCGGGCAACTCTGGCTCACAGTACGCGTAGTGCAACCGAACGCGACCGCATGGTCAGAAGC
CGGGCACATCAGCGCCTGGCAGCAGTGGCGTCTGGCGGAAAACCTCAGTGTGACGCTCCCCGCCGCGTCC
CACGCCATCCCGCATCTGACCACCAGCGAAATGGATTTTTGCATCGAGCTGGGTAATAAGCGTTGGCAAT
TTAACCGCCAGTCAGGCTTTCTTTCACAGATGTGGATTGGCGATAAAAAACAACTGCTGACGCCGCTGCG
CGATCAGTTCACCCGTGCACCGCTGGATAACGACATTGGCGTAAGTGAAGCGACCCGCATTGACCCTAAC
GCCTGGGTCGAACGCTGGAAGGCGGCGGGCCATTACCAGGCCGAAGCAGCGTTGTTGCAGTGCACGGCAG
ATACACTTGCTGATGCGGTGCTGATTACGACCGCTCACGCGTGGCAGCATCAGGGGAAAACCTTATTTAT
CAGCCGGAAAACCTACCGGATTGATGGTAGTGGTCAAATGGCGATTACCGTTGATGTTGAAGTGGCGAGC
GATACACCGCATCCGGCGCGGATTGGCCTGAACTGCCAGCTGGCGCAGGTAGCAGAGCGGGTAAACTGGC
TCGGATTAGGGCCGCAAGAAAACTATCCCGACCGCCTTACTGCCGCCTGTTTTGACCGCTGGGATCTGCC
ATTGTCAGACATGTATACCCCGTACGTCTTCCCGAGCGAAAACGGTCTGCGCTGCGGGACGCGCGAATTG
AATTATGGCCCACACCAGTGGCGCGGCGACTTCCAGTTCAACATCAGCCGCTACAGTCAACAGCAACTGA
TGGAAACCAGCCATCGCCATCTGCTGCACGCGGAAGAAGGCACATGGCTGAATATCGACGGTTTCCATAT
GGGGATTGGTGGCGACGACTCCTGGAGCCCGTCAGTATCGGCGGAATTCCAGCTGAGCGCCGGTCGCTAC
CATTACCAGTTGGTCTGGTGTCAAAAATAATAATAACCGGGCAGGCCATGTCTGCCCGTATTTCGCGTAA
GGAAATCCATTATGTACTATTTAAAAAACACAAACTTTTGGATGTTCGGTTTATTCTTTTTCTTTTACTT
TTTTATCATGGGAGCCTACTTCCCGTTTTTCCCGATTTGGCTACATGACATCAACCATATCAGCAAAAGT
GATACGGGTATTATTTTTGCCGCTATTTCTCTGTTCTCGCTATTATTCCAACCGCTGTTTGGTCTGCTTT
CTGACAAACTCGGAACTTGTTTATTGCAGCTTATAATGGTTACAAATAAAGCAATAGCATCACAAATTTC
ACAAATAAAGCATTTTTTTCACTGCATTCTAGTTGTGGTTTGTCCAAACTCATCAATGTATCTTATCATG
TCTGGATCCTCTAGAGTCGACCTGCAGCCAAGCTTTAGCTAATTAATTGGGGACCCTAGAGGTCCCCTTT
TTTATTTTATCGATACCGTCGACCTCGAGGGGGGGCCCGCCGGGGATCATCGAGCCGAGAACGTTATCGA
AGTTGGTCATGTGTAATCCCCTCGTTTGAACTTTGGATTAAGCGTAGATACACCCTTGGACAAGCCAGTT
GGATTCGGAGACAAGCAAATTCAGCCTTAAAAAGGGCGAGGCCTGCGGTGGTGGAACACCGCAGGGCCTC
TAACCGCTCGACGCGCTGCACCAACCAGCCCGCGAACGGCTGGCAGCCAGCGTAAGGCGCGGCTCATCGG
GCGGCGTTCGCCACGATGTCCTGCACTTCGAGCCAAGCCTCGAACACCTGCTGGTGTGCACGACTCACCC
GGTTGTTGACACCGCGCGCGGCCGTGCGGGCTCGGTGGGGCGGCTGTGTCGCCCTTGCCAGCGTGAGTAG
CGCGTACCTCACCTCGCCCAACAGGTCGCACACAGCCGATTCGTACGCCATAAAGCCAGGTGAGCCCACC
AGCTCCGTAAGTTCGGGCGCTGTGTGGCTCGTACCCGCGCATTCAGGCGGCAGGGGGTCTAACGGGTCTA
AGGCGGCGTGTACGGCCGCCACAGCGGCTCTCAGCGGCCCGGAAACGTCCTCGAAACGACGCATGTGTTC
CTCCTGGTTGGTACAGGTGGTTGGGGGTGCTCGGCTGTCGCTGGTGTTCCACCACCAGGGCTCGACGGGA
GAGCGGGGGAGTGTGCAGTTGTGGGGTGGCCCCTCAGCGAAATATCTGACTTGGAGCTCGTGTCGGACCA
TACACCGGTGATTAATCGTGGTCTACTACCAAGCGTGAGCCACGTCGCCGACGAATTTGAGCAGCTCTGG
CTGCCGTACTGGCCGCTGGCAAGCGACGATCTGCTCGAGGGGATCTACCGCCAAAGCCGCGCGTCGGCCC
TAGGCCGCCGGTACATCGAGGCGAACCCAACAGCGCTGGCAAACCTGCTGGTCGTGGACGTAGACCATCC
AGACGCAGCGCTCCGAGCGCTCAGCGCCCGGGGGTCCCATCCGCTGCCCAACGCGATCGTGGGCAATCGC
GCCAACGGCCACGCACACGCAGTGTGGGCACTCAACGCCCCTGTTCCACGCACCGAATACGCGCGGCGTA
AGCCGCTCGCATACATGGCGGCGTGCGCCGAAGGCCTTCGGCGCGCCGTCGACGGCGACCGCAGTTACTC
AGGCCTCATGACCAAAAACCCCGGCCACATCGCCTGGGAAACGGAATGGCTCCACTCAGATCTCTACACA
CTCAGCCACATCGAGGCCGAGCTCGGCGCGAACATGCCACCGCCGCGCTGGCGTCAGCAGACCACGTACA
AAGCGGCTCCGACGCCGCTAGGGCGGAATTGCGCACTGTTCGATTCCGTCAGGTTGTGGGCCTATCGTCC
CGCCCTCATGCGGATCTACCTGCCGACCCGGAACGTGGACGGACTCGGCCGCGCGATCTATGCCGAGTGC
CACGCGCGAAACGCCGAATTCCCGTGCAACGACGTGTGTCCCGGACCGCTACCGGACAGCGAGGTCCGCG
CCATCGCCAACAGCATTTGGCGTTGGATCACAACCAAGTCGCGCATTTGGGCGGACGGGATCGTGGTCTA
CGAGGCCACACTCAGTGCGCGCCAGTCGGCCATCTCGCGGAAGGGCGCAGCAGCGCGCACGGCGGCGAGC
ACAGTTGCGCGGCGCGCAAAGTCCGCGTCAGCCATGGAGGCATTGCTATGAGCGACGGCTACAGCGACGG
CTACAGCGACGGCTACAACCGGCAGCCGACTGTCCGCAAAAAGCGGCGCGTGACCGCCGCCGAAGGCGCT
CGAATCACCGGACTATCCGAACGCCACGTCGTCCGGCTCGTGGCGCAGGAACGCAGCGAGTGGCTCGCCG
AGCAGGCTGCACGCCGCGAACGCATCCGCGCCTATCACGACGACGAGGGCCACTCTTGGCCGCAAACGGC
CAAACATTTCGGGCTGCATCTGGACACCGTTAAGCGACTCGGCTATCGGGCGAGGAAAGAGCGTGCGGCA
GAACAGGAAGCGGCTCAAAAGGCCCACAACGAAGCCGACAATCCACCGCTGTTCTAACGCAATTGGGGAG
CGGGTGTCGCGGGGGTTCCGTGGGGGGTTCCGTTGCAACGGGTCGGACAGGTAAAAGTCCTGGTAGACGC
TAGTTTTCTGGTTTGGGCCATGCCTGTCTCGTTGCGTGTTTCGTTGCGCCCGTTTTGAATACCAGCCAGA
CGAGACGGGGTTCTACGAATCTTGGTCGATACCAAGCCATTTCCGCTGAATATCGGGGAGCTCACCGCCA
GAATCGGTGGTTGTGGTGATGTACGTGGCGAACTCCGTTGTAGTGCCTGTGGTGGCATCCGTGGCCACTC
TCGTTGCACGGTTCGTTGTGCCGTTACAGGCCCCGTTGACAGCTCACCGAACGTAGTTAAAACATGCTGG
TCAAACTAGGTTTACCAACGATACGAGTCAGCTCATCTAGGGCCAGTTCTAGGCGTTGTTCGTTGCGCGG
TTCGTTGCGCATGTTTCGTGTGGTTGCTAGATGGCTCCGCAACCACACGCTTCGAGGTTGAGTGCTTCCA
GCACGGGCGCGATCCAGAAGAACTTCGTCGTGCGACTGTCCTCGTTGATCCTTGCCGAGCTGGGATGGAA
GCTCGGCCGACCACCCTGGAGGAGATGATCGAGGATGCCAGGGCCTTTCACGCCCGCCGCTGCTGAGCGT
CCGCCGCCGGGCCCGCACCGCCGTCGGCCGGCCCGCTCCGGGCTCGCAGCAGCGGGCTTCGGCGCGGGCC
CGGGGCTCCCGAGCGCGGGCGGGGCTCCGGGCGGCCGCTGATTAGCTAAGCAGAAGGCCATCCTGACGGA
TGGCCTTTTTGCGTTTAATACTGCATGCACTCTAGAAATATTGGATCGTCGCACCGGGTTAAGCCTGGAG
TGCGGTGGTGCCTGGTCGGCATTTTCGCAGTCGAGGGCTCTCGTGTAGCCTGGGCGAGTTGCCGACGCAG
GCGACCCTCNTGCCACGGATCCGCATGGTACCATCAGGAGGAATCACTTCGCAATGTCTAGATTAGATAA
AAGTAAAGTGATTAACAGCGCATTAGAGCTGCTTAATGAGGTCGGAATCGAAGGTTTAACAACCCGTAAA
CTCGCCCAGAAGCTTGGTGTAGAGCAGCCTACATTGTATTGGCATGTAAAAAATAAGCGGGCCCTGCTCG
ACGCCTTAGCCATTGAGATGTTAGATAGGCACCATACTCACTTTTGCCCTTTAGAAGGGGAAAGCTGGCA
AGATTTTTTACGTAATAACGCTAAAAGTTTTAGATGTGCTTTACTAAGTCATCGCGATGGAGCAAAAGTA
CATTTAGGTACACGGCCTACAGAAAAACAGTATGAAACTCTCGAAAATCAATTAGCCTTTTTATGCCAAC
AAGGTTTTTCACTAGAGAACGCGTTATATGCACTCAGCGCTGTGGGGCATTTTACCTTAGGTTGCGTATT
GGAAGATCAAGAGCATCAAGTCGCTAAAGAAGAAAGGGAAACACCTACTACTGATAGTATGCCGCCATTA
TTACGACAAGCTATCGAATTATTTGATCACCAAGGTGCAGAGCCAGCCTTCTTATTCGGCCTTGAATTGA
TCATATGCGGATTAGAAAAACAACTTAAATGTGAAAGTGGGTCTTAATGACCATGGGCTAGCGGCTTTAG
CTAATTAATTGGGGACCCTAGAGGTCCCCTTTTTTATTTTGCGGCCGCCGGGGGCCGGGGGCGGCGCCGG
GCGGCCCGGGGCGTCAGGCGCCGGGGGCGGTGTCCGGCGGCCCCCAGAGGAACTGCGCCAGTTCCTCCGG
ATCGGTGAAGCCGGAGAGATCCAGCGGGGTCTCCTCGAACACCTCGAAGTCGTGCAGGAAGGTGAAGGCG
AGCAGTTCGCGGGCGAAGTCCTCGGTCCGCTTCCACTGCGCCCCGTCGAGCAGCGCGGCCAGGATCTCGC
GGTCGCCCCGGAAGGCGTTGAGATGCAGTTGCACCAGGCTGTAGCGGGAGTCTCCCGCATAGACGTCGGT
GAAGTCGACGATCCCGGTGACCTCGGTCGCGGCCAGGTCCACGAAGATGTTGGTCCCGTGCAGGTCGCCG
TGGACGAACCGGGGTTCGCGGCCGGCCAGCAGCGTGTCCACGTCCGGCAGCCAGTCCTCCAGGCGGTCCA
GCAGCCGGGGCGAGAGGTAGCCCCACCCGCGGTGGTCCTCGACGGTCGCCGCGCGGCGTTCCCGCAGCAG
TTCCGGGAAGACCTCGGAATGGGGGGTGAGCACGGTGTTCCCGGTCAGCGGCACCCTGTGCAGCCGGCCG
AGCACCCGGCCGAGTTCGCGGGCCAGGGCGAGCAGCGCGTTCCGGTCGGTCGTGCCGTCCATCGCGGACC
GCCAGGTGGTGCCGGTCATCCGGCTCATCACCAGGTAGGGCCACGGCCAGGCTCCGGTGCCGGGCCGCAG
CTCGCCGCGGCCGAGGAGGCGGGGCACCGGCACCGGGGCGTCCGCCAGGACCGCGTACGCCTCCGACTCC
GACGCGAGGCTCTCCGGACCGCACCAGTGCTCGCCGAACAGCTTGATCACCGGGTCGGGCTCGCCGACCA
GTACGGGGTTGGTGCTCTCGCCGGGCACCCGCAGCACCGGCGGCACCGGCAGCCCGAGCTCCTCCAGGGC
TCGGCGGGCCAGCGGCTCCCAGAATTCCTGGTCGTTCCGCAGGCTCGCGTAGGAATCATCCGAATCAATA
CGGTCGAGAAGTAACAGGGATTCTTGTGTCACAGCGGACCTCTATTCACAGGGTACGGGCCGGCTTAATT
CCGCACGGCCGGTCGCGACACGGCCTGTCCGCACCGCGGTCAGGCGTTGACGATGACGGGCTGGTCGGCC
ACGTCCGGGGAGTCAGGCAACTATGGATGAACGAAATAGACAGATCGCTGAGATAGGTGCCTCACTGATT
AAGCATTGGTAACTGTCAGACCAAGTTTACTCATATATACTTTAGATTGATTTAAAACTTCATTTTTAAT
TTAAAAGGATCTAGGTGAAGATCCTTTTTGATAATCTCATGACCAAAATCCCTTAACGTGAGTTTTCGTT
CCACTGAGCGTCAGACCCCGTAGAAAAGATCAAAGGATCTTCTTGAGATCCTTTTTTTCTGCGCGTAATC
TGCTGCTTGCAAACAAAAAAACCACCGCTACCAGCGGTGGTTTGTTTGCCGGATCAAGAGCTACCAACTC
TTTTTCCGAAGGTAACTGGCTTCAGCAGAGCGCAGATACCAAATACTGTCCTTCTAGTGTAGCCGTAGTT
AGGCCACCACTTCAAGAACTCTGTAGCACCGCCTACATACCTCGCTCTGCTAATCCTGTTACCAGTGGCT
GCTGCCAGTGGCGATAAGTCGTGTCTTACCGGGTTGGACTCAAGACGATAGTTACCGGATAAGGCGCAGC
GGTCGGGCTGAACGGGGGGTTCGTGCACACAGCCCAGCTTGGAGCGAACGACCTACACCGAACTGAGATA
CCTACAGCGTGAGCTATGAGAAAGCGCCACGCTTCCCGAAGGGAGAAAGGCGGACAGGTATCCGGTAAGC
GGCAGGGTCGGAACAGGAGAGCGCACGAGGGAGCTTCCAGGGGGAAACGCCTGGTATCTTTATAGTCCTG
TCGGGTTTCGCCACCTCTGACTTGAGCGTCGATTTTTGTGATGCTCGTCAGGGGGGCGGAGCCTATGGAA
AAACGCCAGCAACGCGGCCTTTTTACGGTTCCTGGCCTTTTGCTGGCCTTTTGCTCACATGTTCTTTCCT
GCGTTATCCCCTGATTCTGTGGATAACCGTATTACCGCCTTTGAGTGAGCTGATACCGCTCGCCGCAGCC
GAACGACCGAGCGCAGCGAGTCAGTGAGCGAGGAAGCGGAAGAGCGCCCAATACGCAAACCGCCTCTCCC
CGCGCGTTGGCCGATTCATTAATGCAGCTAG
Features (pLannotate 1.2.2; 14 found; start..end, strand, type, name):
     20..47      +  terminator     rrnB T2 terminator: transcription terminator T2 from the E. coli rrnB gene
     83..187     +  CDS            Y4104_STRCO (fragment): Protein inferred from homology: Swiss-Prot protein existence level 3. From Streptomyces coelicolor (strain ATCC BAA-471 / A3(2) / M145).
    245..264     +  promoter       tight TRE promoter (fragment): Tet-responsive promoter PTight, consisting of seven tet operator sequences followed by the minimal CMV promoter
    271..288     +  promoter       tight TRE promoter (fragment): Tet-responsive promoter PTight, consisting of seven tet operator sequences followed by the minimal CMV promoter
    413..3460    +  CDS            lacZ: β-galactosidase; lacZ
   3512..3724    +  CDS            lacY (fragment): LACY_ECOLI - Experimental evidence at protein level: Swiss-Prot protein existence level 1. Responsible for transport of beta-galactosides into the cell, with the concomitant import of a proton (symport system). Can transport lactose, melibiose, lactulose or the analog methyl-1-thio-beta,D- galactopyranoside (TMG), but not sucrose or fructose (PubMed:1848449, PubMed:18177889, PubMed:22106930). The substrate specificity is directed toward the galactopyranosyl moiety of the substrate (PubMed:22106930). From Escherichia coli (strain K12).
   3724..3858    +  polyA_signal   SV40 poly(A) signal: SV40 polyadenylation signal
   3927..3959    +  misc_feature   MCS (fragment): pBluescript multiple cloning site
   6772..6799    +  terminator     rrnB T2 terminator: transcription terminator T2 from the E. coli rrnB gene
   6984..7604    +  CDS            tetR: TETR2_ECOLX - Experimental evidence at protein level: Swiss-Prot protein existence level 1. TetR is the repressor of the tetracycline resistance element; its N-terminal region forms a helix-turn-helix structure and binds DNA. Binding of tetracycline to TetR reduces the repressor affinity for the tetracycline resistance gene (tetA) promoter operator sites. From Escherichia coli.
   7717..8709    -  CDS            hyg: KHYB_STRHY - Experimental evidence at protein level: Swiss-Prot protein existence level 1. The aminoglycoside phosphotransferases achieve inactivation of their antibiotic substrates by phosphorylation. From Streptomyces hygroscopicus.
   8826..8901    +  CDS            bla(M) (fragment): β-lactamase lacking the signal sequence; bla(M); allows cytosolic expression of β-lactamase
   9073..9661    +  rep_origin     ori: high-copy-number ColE1/pMB1/pBR322/pUC origin of replication
   9844..9899    +  CDS            lacI (fragment): lac repressor; lacI; The lac repressor binds to the lac operator to inhibit transcription in E. coli. This inhibition can be relieved by adding lactose or isopropyl-β-D-thiogalactopyranoside (IPTG).
