[The description below was written by a language model from this plasmid's Addgene catalogue record and pLannotate feature annotations shown in this document.]
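Description:
pME1mL1 is an E. coli–mycobacteria shuttle plasmid of about 9.9 kb, derived from the pMS2 backbone and built as a tetracycline-regulated reporter for mycobacterial gene expression. It replicates from a pMB1/ColE1-type origin in E. coli, where it is high copy. According to the depositor it uses the pAL500 origin in mycobacteria, where it is low copy. That mycobacterial replicon is not called out in the automated annotation and presumably lies in the large unannotated stretch between the lacZ cassette and the tetR region. Selection in both hosts relies on a hygromycin phosphotransferase gene; only a short, non-functional remnant of β-lactamase is present.

The payload is a self-contained Tet-regulatory circuit. The full-length lacZ coding sequence is driven by Pmyc1tetO, a mycobacterial promoter carrying tet operator sites. These operators appear in the feature table as two short matches mislabelled as fragments of a TRE promoter just upstream of lacZ. A separate cassette expresses the class B Tet repressor, tetR(B), which the depositor states is under the Psmyc promoter. TetR binds the operators and silences lacZ, and a tetracycline-class inducer releases the repressor and permits β-galactosidase production. rrnB T2 terminators flank the cloning region to insulate the cassettes from read-through transcription. The lacY fragment, SV40 polyadenylation signal, multiple cloning site fragment and lacI fragment appear to be carry-over from the source of the lacZ cassette and backbone rather than functional parts in bacteria.

The plasmid serves as a reporter for measuring how effectively TetR controls expression, including repression and induction, in mycobacteria such as Mycobacterium smegmatis.
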