Addgene plasmid #17971: pME1mL1
Depositing lab: Sabine Ehrt. Depositing organization: Cornell University. Publication: Silencing Mycobacterium smegmatis by using tetracycline repressors. Guo XV, Monteleone M, Klotzsche M, Kamionka A, Hillen W, Braunstein M, Ehrt S, Schnappinger D. J Bacteriol. 2007 Jul . 189(13):4614-23. 10.1128/JB.00216-07 PubMed 17483222.
Backbone
  Vector backbone: pMS2
  Vector type: mycobacteria expression
Growth in bacteria
  Bacterial resistance: Hygromycin, 200 μg/mL
  Growth temperature: 37°C
  Growth strain: DH5alpha
  Growth instructions: hygromycin (200 mg/l for E. coli, 50 mg/l for mycobacteria, This plasmid is high copy number in E. coli and low copy number in mycobacteria.
  Copy number: High Copy
Gene/Insert
  Gene/Insert name: pmyc1tetO-lacZ, tetR(B) (alt name: LacZ)
  Cloning method: Restriction Enzyme
  Sequencing primers: 5′ n/a
Terms and licenses: Academic/Nonprofit Terms; Industry Terms: Not Available to Industry
Depositor comments: Expresses lacZ under control of tetR(B). Also see Pubmed ID 15687379. Derivative of pMS2 with lacZ under the control of Pmyc1tetO and tetR under the control of Psmyc. pMS2 is a shuttle vector containing origins of replication for E. coli (pMB1) and mycobacteria (pAL500) and a multiple cloning site flanked by two transcriptional terminators.
How to cite: pME1mL1 was a gift from Sabine Ehrt (Addgene plasmid # 17971 ; http://n2t.net/addgene:17971 ; RRID:Addgene_17971)
