>Addgene plasmid #17971 | pME1mL1 | addgene partial sequence | sequence record 23842 | M13_pUC_fwd_primer
GGGGGGNNGGCGTANGNANTNANANGTANATCTCCTTCGCATGCGGATCGTGCTCATTTCGGGCGGCGAA
TCTCTCGGCGTCGAAATGATGTATGCCGTGCTGGTCGTACACACGGGTACTCCCAGAGCCTATCTATCAC
TGATAGGGAGGACAAACTCTATCACTGATAGGGAGTTCTCCCGCTCGTCAGAGACCCTTCTCACACCGGG
CCTGTGCGTGCGAACGCACAGATCAACGCCGGGATGGCGTAGAGCTCACTGCGCAGCACCGTGGGGATGC
GGCCGATCATCACGTCGCGGATCGTGCCGCCTCCCACGGCCGTGACGGTGCCGACGATCCAATATTTCTA
GAGTTTAAACAGTATTAAACGCAAAAAGGCCATCCGTCAGGATGGCCTTCTGCTTAGCTAATCAACTAGT
TCTAGCTGCATTAATGAATCGGCCAACGCGCGGGGAGAGGCGGTTTGCGTATTGGGCGCTCTTCCGCTTC
CTCGCTCACTGACTCGCTGCGCTCGGTCGTTCGGCTGCGGCGAGCGGTATCAGCTCACTCAAAGGCGGTA
ATACGGTTATCCACAGAATCAGGGGATAACGCAGGAAAGAACATGTGAGCAAAAGGCCAGCAAAAGGCCA
GGAACCGTAAAAAGGCCGCGTTGCTGGCGTTTTTCCATAGGCTCCGCCCCCCTGACGAGCATCACAAAAA
TCNACGCCTCAAGTCAGANGTGGCGAAACCCGACAGGACTATAAAGATACCAGGCNGTTTCCCCGTGAAA
ACTCCCTCGTGNGCTCTCTTGTTCNAACCTTGCCGCTTACCGGAAACNTNTCCCCT
