>Addgene plasmid #17971 | pME1mL1 | addgene partial sequence | sequence record 81554 | pBR322ori-3 5'-tttgtttgcaagcagcagat-3'
CCTTTGATCTTTTCTACGGGGTCTGACGCACGGCTACACTAGAAGGACAGTATTTGGTATCTGCGCTCTG
CTGAAGCCAGTTACCTTCGGAAAAAGAGTTGGTAGCTCTTGATCCGGCAAACAAACCACCGCTGGTAGCG
GTGGTTTTTTTGTTTGC
